>Addgene plasmid #62972 | pcDNA3.1 HA-rnSOX9 | addgene partial sequence | sequence record 108188 | T7 5'-TAATACGACTCACTATAGGG-3'
AGCTTGGTACCATGTACCCATACGATGTTCCGGATTACGCTATGAATCTCCTGGACCCCTTCATGAAGAT
GACCGACGAGCAGGAGAAGGGCTTGTCTGGCGCCCCCAGCCCCACCATGTCGGAGGACTCGGCTGGTTCG
CCCTGCCCCTCGGGCTCAGGCTCCGACACGGAGAACACACGGCCCCAGGAGAACACGTTCCCCAAGGGCG
AGCCGGATCTGAAGAAGGAGAGCGAGGAAGATAAATTCCCAGTGTGCATCCGCGAGGCGGTCAGCCAGGT
GCTGAAGGGCTACGACTGGACCCTGGTGCCCATGCCGGTGCGCGTCAACGGCTCCAGCAAGAACAAGCCA
CACGTCAAGCGGCCCATGAACGCCTTCATGGTGTGGGCGCAGGCTGCGCGCAGGAAGCTGGCAGACCAGT
ACCCGCATCTGCACAACGCGGAGCTCAGCAAGACTCTGGGCAAGCTCTGGAGACTGCTGAACGAGAGCGA
GAAGAGACCCTTCGTGGAGGAGGCGGAGCGGCTGCGCGTGCAGCACAAGAAAGACCACCCCGATTACAAG
TACCAGCCCCGGCGGAGGAAGTCGGTGAAGAATGGGCAAGCAGAGGCCGAAGAGGCCACCGAACAGACTC
ACATCTCTCCTAACGCCATCTTCAAGGCGCTGCAAGCGGACTCCCCGCACTCCTCCTCGGGCATGAGTGA
GGTGCACTCCCCGGGCGAGCACTCCGGGCAATCTCAGGGTCCACCGACCCCACCCACCACTCCCAAAACA
GACGTGCAAGCTGGGAAAGTTGATCTGAAACGAGAGGGGCGCCCTC
