>Addgene plasmid #62972 | pcDNA3.1 HA-rnSOX9 | addgene partial sequence | sequence record 109744 | BGH-rev 5'-TAGAAGGCACAGTCGAGG-3'
ACTCGAGCGGCCGCCACTGTGCTGGATATCTGCAGAATTCCACCACACTGGACTAGTGGATCCTCAGGGT
CTGGTGAGCTGTGTGTAGACGGGTTGTTCCCAGTGCTGAGGGCTGTGGGTCTGCGGGATGGAAGGGACCC
CGGAGGTGTCAGCGATGGGGGTGTACATGGGGCGCTGCGCTGGGTTCATGTAGGTGAAGGTGGAGTAGAG
CCCCGAGCCCTGGCCGGCTGCGTGGCTGTAGTAGGAGCCGGAGTTCTGGTGGTCGGTGTAGTCATACTGC
GAGCGCGTGATGGTTGGGTAGGAGGGGTTGTAGTGCGGAAGGTTGAAGGGGCTGTAGGAGATCTGTTGCG
GGGAGTGCTGCTGCTGCTCGCTGTAGTGGCTCGGGCTCAGTTGCTCCGTCTTGATGTGCGTTCTCTGGGA
CTGGCCTGGCTCGCTGCTCAGCGTGGTGAGCGTGTGCGCCTGCTGCTGCTGGGGTGCCTGCTGCGGCTGC
GGGGGTGCTTGCTGCTGCGGAGGCGCCTGTGGGGCTTGCGGAGCCTGTGGGGGCTGCTGTGGAGGAGGGG
GCGGCGCCTGTTGCTTTGACATCCACACGTGGCCCGCGGTCGCTGGAGTGGGTGCGGTGCTGCTGATGCC
GTAGCTGCCAGTGTAGGAGACCTGGCCGTGGGTGGCCGGCACCCCTGGGTGGCCGTTGGGCGGCAGGTAT
TGGTCAAACTCATTGACGTCGAAGGTCTCGATGTTGGAGATGACGTCGCTGCTCAGCTCACCGATGTCCA
CGTCGCGGAAGTCGATGGGGGGCTGTCTGC
