[The description below was written by a language model from this plasmid's Addgene catalogue record.]
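Description:
pcDNA3.1 HA-rnSOX9 is a mammalian expression plasmid built on the pcDNA3.1 backbone (about 5.4 kb without insert) that drives production of rat (Rattus norvegicus) SOX9 carrying an N-terminal HA epitope tag. The SOX9 coding sequence was inserted by restriction cloning between the HindIII and BamHI sites of the polylinker; the record does not say whether those sites remain intact. The plasmid is maintained in E. coli at high copy number under ampicillin selection. It also carries a neomycin resistance marker, so transfected mammalian cells can be selected with G418 to obtain stable lines as well as being used for transient expression.

The record does not list the promoter or other regulatory elements, and no feature table is provided. pcDNA3.1 vectors generally use the CMV immediate-early promoter with a downstream polyadenylation signal for strong constitutive expression in mammalian cells. A T7 promoter normally lies upstream of the cloning site, which fits the T7 primer listed for sequencing from the 5′ end.

SOX9 is an HMG-box transcription factor. The HA tag allows the exogenous protein to be detected or immunoprecipitated with anti-HA antibodies and distinguished from endogenous SOX9. The associated publication concerns SOX9 inhibition of beta-TrCP-mediated protein degradation, which promotes nuclear GLI1 expression and cancer stem cell properties. This suggests the construct is used for overexpression and protein-interaction or stability studies in cultured mammalian cells.
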