Addgene plasmid #62972: pcDNA3.1 HA-rnSOX9
Purpose: Expresses HA-tagged rat SOX9
Depositing lab: Michael Ruppert. Depositing organization: West Virginia University and School of Medicine. Publication: SOX9 inhibits beta-TrCP-mediated protein degradation to promote nuclear GLI1 expression and cancer stem cell properties. Deng W, Vanderbilt DB, Lin CC, Martin KH, Brundage KM, Ruppert JM. J Cell Sci. 2015 Jan 27. pii: jcs.162164. 10.1242/jcs.162164 PubMed 25632159.
Backbone
  Vector backbone: pcDNA3.1
  Backbone size w/o insert (bp): 5428
  Vector type: Mammalian Expression
  Selectable markers: Neomycin (select with G418)
Growth in bacteria
  Bacterial resistance: Ampicillin, 100 μg/mL
  Growth temperature: 37°C
  Growth strain: XL1 Blue
  Copy number: High Copy
Gene/Insert
  Gene/Insert name: SOX9
  Species: R. norvegicus (rat)
  GenBank ID: KP732536
  Entrez Gene: Sox9 (a.k.a. SRY)
  Tag / fusion protein: HA (N terminal on insert)
  Cloning method: Restriction Enzyme; 5′ cloning site HindIII (unknown if destroyed); 3′ cloning site BamHI (unknown if destroyed)
  Sequencing primers: 5′ T7
Terms and licenses: Academic/Nonprofit Terms; Industry Terms: Not Available to Industry
How to cite: pcDNA3.1 HA-rnSOX9 was a gift from Michael Ruppert (Addgene plasmid # 62972 ; http://n2t.net/addgene:62972 ; RRID:Addgene_62972)
